>Addgene plasmid #222889 | L2130-FKBP-GPA-114-20-CyOFP1 | addgene full sequence | sequence record 440187 | Addgene NGS Result
CGGGAGATCTCCCGATCCCCTATGGTGCACTCTCAGTACAATCTGCTCTGATGCCGCATAGTTAAGCCAG
TATCTGCTCCCTGCTTGTGTGTTGGAGGTCGCTGAGTAGTGCGCGAGCAAAATTTAAGCTACAACAAGGC
AAGGCTTGACCGACAATTGCATGAAGAATCTGCTTAGGGTTAGGCGTTTTGCGCTGCTTCGCGATGTACG
GGCCAGATATACGCGTTGACATTGATTATTGACTAGTTATTAATAGTAATCAATTACGGGGTCATTAGTT
CATAGCCCATATATGGAGTTCCGCGTTACATAACTTACGGTAAATGGCCCGCCTGGCTGACCGCCCAACG
ACCCCCGCCCATTGACGTCAATAATGACGTATGTTCCCATAGTAACGCCAATAGGGACTTTCCATTGACG
TCAATGGGTGGAGTATTTACGGTAAACTGCCCACTTGGCAGTACATCAAGTGTATCATATGCCAAGTACG
CCCCCTATTGACGTCAATGACGGTAAATGGCCCGCCTGGCATTATGCCCAGTACATGACCTTATGGGACT
TTCCTACTTGGCAGTACATCTACGTATTAGTCATCGCTATTACCATGGTGATGCGGTTTTGGCAGTACAT
CAATGGGCGTGGATAGCGGTTTGACTCACGGGGATTTCCAAGTCTCCACCCCATTGACGTCAATGGGAGT
TTGTTTTGGCACCAAAATCAACGGGACTTTCCAAAATGTCGTAACAACTCCGCCCCATTGACGCAAATGG
GCGGTAGGCGTGTACGGTGGGAGGTCTATATAAGCAGAGCTCTCTGGCTAACTAGAGAACCCACTGCTTA
CTGGCTTATCGAAATTAATACGACTCACTATAGGGAGTCCCAAGCTGGCTAGCGCCACCATGTATGGAAA
AATAATCTTTGTATTACTATTGTCAGAAATTGTGAGCATATCAGCAGAGCAGAAACTCATCTCAGAAGAG
GATCTGGGCGCGCCTATGGGAGTGCAGGTGGAAACCATCTCCCCAGGAGACGGGCGCACCTTCCCCAAGC
GCGGCCAGACCTGCGTGGTGCACTACACCGGGATGCTTGAAGATGGAAAGAAATTTGATTCCTCCCGGGA
CAGAAACAAGCCCTTTAAGTTTATGCTAGGCAAGCAGGAGGTGATCCGAGGCTGGGAAGAAGGGGTTGCC
CAGATGAGTGTGGGTCAGAGAGCCAAACTGACTATATCTCCAGATTATGCCTATGGTGCCACTGGGCACC
CAGGCATCATCCCACCACATGCCACTCTCGTCTTCGATGTGGAGCTTCTAAAACTGGAAAGTGCTGGTGG
TAGTGCTGGTGGTAGTGCTGGTGGTAGTGCTGGTGGTAGTGCTGGTGGTCCTCGAGCTCAAGCTTCGAAT
TCTGCAGTCGACGGTACCGCGGGCCCGGGATCCACCGGATCTAGAACCGGTTTAAGTACCACTGAGGTGG
CAATGCACACTTCAACCTCTTCTTCAGTCACAAAGAGTTACATCTCATCACAGACAAATGATACGCACAA
ACGGGACACATATGCAGCCACTCCTAGAGCTCATGAAGTTTCAGAAATTTCTGTTAGAACTGTTTACCCT
CCAGAAGAGGAAACCGGAGAAAGGGTACAACTTGCCCATCATTTCTCTGAACCAGAGATAACACTCATTA
TTTTTGGGGTGATGGCTGGTGTTATTGGAACGATCCTCTTAATTTCTTACGGTATTCGCCGACTGATAAA
GAAAAGCCCATCTGATGTAAAACCTCTCCCCTCACCTGACACAGACGTGCCTTTAAGTTCTGTTGAAATA
GAAAATCCAGAGACAAGTGATCAATTAATTAAGGGCGGCAGCGGCGGCTCCGGTGGATCTGGCGGTGGAA
GCGGAGGTTCTGGTGGTTCTGGCGTGACAGGCTACCGGCTGTTCGAGGAAATCCTGGGCGCCGGGGGGTC
TGGAGGCAGTGGTGGGTCTGGTGGTGGTTCTGGGGGGAGTGGGGGTTCAGGCGAGCTGATCAAAGAAAAC
ATGCGGAGCAAGCTGTACCTGGAAGGCAGCGTGAACGGCCACCAGTTCAAGTGTACACACGAAGGCGAGG
GCAAGCCCTACGAAGGCAAGCAGACCAACCGGATTAAGGTGGTGGAAGGCGGCCCTCTGCCTTTCGCCTT
TGATATCCTGGCCACACACTTTATGTACGGCAGCAAGGTGTTCATCAAGTACCCCGCCGACCTGCCTGAC
TACTTCAAGCAGAGCTTCCCCGAGGGCTTCACCTGGGAGCGAGTGATGGTGTTTGAGGACGGCGGAGTGC
TGACCGCCACACAGGATACTTCTCTGCAGGACGGCGAGCTGATCTACAACGTGAAAGTGCGGGGCGTGAA
CTTCCCCGCCAATGGACCTGTGATGCAGAAGAAAACCCTCGGCTGGGAGCCCAGCACCGAGACAATGTAT
CCAGCCGATGGCGGCCTCGAGGGCAGATGTGATAAGGCCCTGAAACTCGTCGGCGGAGGCCATCTGCACG
TGAACTTTAAGACCACCTACAAGAGCAAGAAACCCGTGAAGATGCCCGGCGTGCACTACGTGGACAGACG
GCTGGAAAGAATCAAAGAGGCCGACAACGAGACATACGTGGAACAGTACGAGCACGCCGTGGCCAGATAC
AGCAATCTCGGAGGCGGAATGGACGAGCTGTACAAATGAGCGGCCGCTCGAGTCTAGAGGGCCCGTTTAA
ACCCGCTGATCAGCCTCGACTGTGCCTTCTAGTTGCCAGCCATCTGTTGTTTGCCCCTCCCCCGTGCCTT
CCTTGACCCTGGAAGGTGCCACTCCCACTGTCCTTTCCTAATAAAATGAGGAAATTGCATCGCATTGTCT
GAGTAGGTGTCATTCTATTCTGGGGGGTGGGGTGGGGCAGGACAGCAAGGGGGAGGATTGGGAAGTCAAT
AGCAGGCATGCTGGGGATGCGGTGGGCTCTATGGCTTCTGAGGCGGAAAGAACCAGCTGGGGCTCTAGGG
GGTATCCCC
[124 nt withheld, positions 3020-3143]
C
[91 nt withheld, positions 3145-3235]
A
[49 nt withheld, positions 3237-3285]
CCTTTGACGTTGGAGTCCACGTTCTTT
[37 nt withheld, positions 3313-3349]
ACCCTATCTCGGTCTATTCTTTTGATTTATAAGGGATTTTGCCGATTTCGGCCTATTGGTTAAAAAATGA
GCTGATTTAACAAAAATTTAACGCGAATTAATTCTGTGGAATGTGTGTCAGTTAGGCTCAATTAGTCAGC
AACCATAGTCCCGCCCCTAACTCCGCCCATCCCGCCCCTAACTCCGCCCAGTTCCGCCCATTCTCCGCCC
CATGGCTGACTAATTTTTTTTATTTATGCAGAGGCCGAGGCCGCCTCTGCCTCTGAGCTATTCCAGAAGT
AGTGAGGAGGCTTTTTTGGAGGCCTAGGCTTTTGCAAAAAGCTCCCGGGAGCTTGTATATCCATTTTCGG
AGGTTGGGCTTCGGAATCGTTTTCCGGGACGCCGGCTGGATGATCCTCCAGCGCGGGGATCTCATGCTGG
AGTTCTTCGCCCACCCCAACTTGTTTATTGCAGCTTATAATGGTTACAAATAAAGCAATAGCATCACAAA
TTTCACAAATAAAGCATTTTTTTCACTGCATTCTAGTTGTGGTTTGTCCAAACTCATCAATGTATCTTAT
CATGTCTGTATACCGTCGACCTCTAGCTAGAGCTTGGCGTAATCATGGTCATAGCTGTTTCCTGTGTGAA
ATTGTTATCCGCTCACAATTCCACACAACATACGAGCCGGAAGCATAAAGTGTAAAGCCTGGGGTGCCTA
ATGAGTGAGCTAACTCACATTAATTGCGTTGCGCTCACTGCCCGCTTTCCAGTCGGGAAACCTGTCGTGC
CAGCTGCATTAATGAATCGGCCAACGCGCGGGGAGAGGCGGTTTGCGTATTGGGCGCTCTTCCGCTTCCT
CGCTCACTGACTCGCTGCGCTCGGTCGTTCGGCTGCGGCGAGCGGTATCAGCTCACTCAAAGGCGGTAAT
ACGGTTATCCACAGAATCAGGGGATAACGCAGGAAAGAACATGTGAGCAAAAGGCCAGCAAAAGGCCAGG
AACCGTAAAAAGGCCGCGTTGCTGGCGTTTTTCCATAGGCTCCGCCCCCCTGACGAGCATCACAAAAATC
GACGCTCAAGTCAGAGGTGGCGAAACCCGACAGGACTATAAAGATACCAGGCGTTTCCCCCTGGAAGCTC
CCTCGTGCGCTCTCCTGTTCCGACCCTGCCGCTTACCGGATACCTGTCCGCCTTTCTCCCTTCGGGAAGC
GTGGCGCTTTCTCATAGCTCACGCTGTAGGTATCTCAGTTCGGTGTAGGTCGTTCGCTCCAAGCTGGGCT
GTGTGCACGAACCCCCCGTTCAGCCCGACCGCTGCGCCTTATCCGGTAACTATCGTCTTGAGTCCAACCC
GGTAAGACACGACTTATCGCCACTGGCAGCAGCCACTGGTAACAGGATTAGCAGAGCGAGGTATGTAGGC
GGTGCTACAGAGTTCTTGAAGTGGTGGCCTAACTACGGCTACACTAGAAGAACAGTATTTGGTATCTGCG
CTCTGCTGAAGCCAGTTACCTTCGGAAAAAGAGTTGGTAGCTCTTGATCCGGCAAACAAACCACCGCTGG
TAGCGGTGGTTTTTTTGTTTGCAAGCAGCAGATTACGCGCAGAAAAAAAGGATCTCAAGAAGATCCTTTG
ATCTTTTCTACGGGGTCTGACGCTCAGTGGAACGAAAACTCACGTTAAGGGATTTTGGTCATGAGATTAT
CAAAAAGGATCTTCACCTAGATCCTTTTAAATTAAAAATGAAGTTTTAAATCAATCTAAAGTATATATGA
GTAAACTTGGTCTGACAGTTACCAATGCTTAATCAGTGAGGCACCTATCTCAGCGATCTGTCTATTTCGT
TCATCCATAGTTGCCTGACTCCCCGTCGTGTAGATAACTACGATACGGGAGGGCTTACCATCTGGCCCCA
GTGCTGCAATGATACCGCGAGATCCACGCTCACCGGCTCCAGATTTATCAGCAATAAACCAGCCAGCCGG
AAGGGCCGAGCGCAGAAGTGGTCCTGCAACTTTATCCGCCTCCATCCAGTCTATTAATTGTTGCCGGGAA
GCTAGAGTAAGTAGTTCGCCAGTTAATAGTTTGCGCAACGTTGTTGCCATTGCTACAGGCATCGTGGTGT
CACGCTCGTCGTTTGGTATGGCTTCATTCAGCTCCGGTTCCCAACGATCAAGGCGAGTTACATGATCCCC
CATGTTGTGCAAAAAAGCGGTTAGCTCCTTCGGTCCTCCGATCGTTGTCAGAAGTAAGTTGGCCGCAGTG
TTATCACTCATGGTTATGGCAGCACTGCATAATTCTCTTACTGTCATGCCATCCGTAAGATGCTTTTCTG
TGACTGGTGAGTACTCAACCAAGTCATTCTGAGAATAGTGTATGCGGCGACCGAGTTGCTCTTGCCCGGC
GTCAATACGGGATAATACCGCGCCACATAGCAGAACTTTAAAAGTGCTCATCATTGGAAAACGTTCTTCG
GGGCGAAAACTCTCAAGGATCTTACCGCTGTTGAGATCCAGTTCGATGTAACCCACTCGTGCACCCAACT
GATCTTCAGCATCTTTTACTTTCACCAGCGTTTCTGGGTGAGCAAAAACAGGAAGGCAAAATGCCGCAAA
AAAGGGAATAAGGGCGACACGGAAATGTTGAATACTCATACTCTTCCTTTTTCAATATTATTGAAGCATT
TATCAGGGTTATTGTCTCATGAGCGGATACATATTTGAATGTATTTAGAAAAATAAACAAATAGGGGTTC
CGCGCACATTTCCCCGAAAAGTGCCACCTGACGTCGACGGAT
Features (pLannotate 1.2.2; 24 found; start..end, strand, type, name):
     21..73      -  misc_feature   bom (fragment): basis of mobility region from pBR322
    228..607     +  enhancer       CMV enhancer: human cytomegalovirus immediate early enhancer
    608..811     +  promoter       CMV promoter: human cytomegalovirus (CMV) immediate early promoter
    807..840     +  LTR            5' LTR (truncated) (fragment): truncated 5' long terminal repeat (LTR) from HIV-1
    856..874     +  promoter       T7 promoter: promoter for bacteriophage T7 RNA polymerase
    900..956     +  CDS            GYPB (fragment): GLPB_HUMAN - Also known as GPB. Experimental evidence at protein level: Swiss-Prot protein existence level 1. This protein is a minor sialoglycoprotein in erythrocyte membranes. From Homo sapiens (Human).
    996..1319    +  CDS            FKBP1A: FKB1A_HUMAN - Also known as FKBP1, FKBP12. Experimental evidence at protein level: Swiss-Prot protein existence level 1. Keeps in an inactive conformation TGFBR1, the TGF-beta type I serine/threonine kinase receptor, preventing TGF-beta receptor activation in absence of ligand. Recruits SMAD7 to ACVR1B which prevents the association of SMAD2 and SMAD3 with the activin receptor complex, thereby blocking the activin signal. May modulate the RYR1 calcium channel activity. PPIases accelerate the folding of proteins. It catalyzes the cis-trans isomerization of proline imidic peptide bonds in oligop
   1381..1433    +  misc_feature   MCS: multiple cloning site
   1455..1844    +  CDS            GYPA (fragment): GLPA_HUMAN - Also known as GPA. Experimental evidence at protein level: Swiss-Prot protein existence level 1. Glycophorin A is the major intrinsic membrane protein of the erythrocyte. The N-terminal glycosylated segment, which lies outside the erythrocyte membrane, has MN blood group receptors. Appears to be important for the function of SLC4A1 and is required for high activity of SLC4A1. May be involved in translocation of SLC4A1 to the plasma membrane. Is a receptor for influenza virus. Is a receptor for Plasmodium falciparum erythrocyte-binding antigen 175 (EBA-175); binding of EBA-175 is d
   2013..2696    +  CDS            CyOFP1: CyOFP1 is a basic (constitutively fluorescent) long stokes shift fluorescent protein published in 2016, derived from Entacmaea quadricolor. It is reported to be a very rapidly-maturing monomer with moderate acid sensitivity.
   2750..2861    +  polyA_signal   bGH poly(A) signal: bovine growth hormone polyadenylation signal
   2978..2999    +  promoter       SV40 promoter (fragment): SV40 enhancer and early promoter
   3020..3448    +  rep_origin     f1 ori (sequence partly withheld): f1 bacteriophage origin of replication; arrow indicates direction of (+) strand synthesis
   3453..3475    +  promoter       SV40 promoter (fragment): SV40 enhancer and early promoter
   3476..3667    +  promoter       SV40 promoter: SV40 early promoter
   3694..3792    +  CDS            ble (fragment): BLE_KLEPN - Experimental evidence at protein level: Swiss-Prot protein existence level 1. Binding protein with a strong affinity to the bleomycin family of antibiotics. Binds to CL990; an antimitotic-antibiotic compound. From Klebsiella pneumoniae.
   3787..3908    +  polyA_signal   SV40 poly(A) signal: SV40 polyadenylation signal
   3981..3997    -  protein_bind   lac operator: The lac repressor binds to the lac operator to inhibit transcription in E. coli. This inhibition can be relieved by adding lactose or isopropyl-β-D-thiogalactopyranoside (IPTG). lac repressor encoded by lacI
   4005..4035    -  promoter       lac promoter: promoter for the E. coli lac operon
   4050..4071    -  protein_bind   CAP binding site: CAP binding activates transcription in the presence of cAMP. E. coli catabolite activator protein
   4084..4176    -  CDS            lacI (fragment): lac repressor; lacI; The lac repressor binds to the lac operator to inhibit transcription in E. coli. This inhibition can be relieved by adding lactose or isopropyl-β-D-thiogalactopyranoside (IPTG).
   4359..4947    -  rep_origin     ori: high-copy-number ColE1/pMB1/pBR322/pUC origin of replication
   5118..5978    -  CDS            AmpR: β-lactamase; bla; confers resistance to ampicillin, carbenicillin, and related antibiotics
   5979..6083    -  promoter       AmpR promoter: bla
