[The description below was written by a language model from this plasmid's Addgene catalogue record and pLannotate feature annotations shown in this document.]
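Description:
L2130-FKBP-GPA-114-20-CyOFP1 is a mammalian expression plasmid built on a modified pcDNA3.1/Hygro(+) backbone. It is propagated in E. coli through a high-copy ColE1/pUC-type origin with ampicillin selection (AmpR under its own bla promoter), and it also carries an f1 phage origin. Although the parental vector is a hygromycin-selectable design, the feature table shows no hygromycin resistance gene. Only an SV40 early promoter, a short fragment annotated as ble, and an SV40 poly(A) signal remain, so there appears to be no functional mammalian selection marker and the plasmid seems best suited to transient transfection.

The payload is a roughly 1.8 kb fusion open reading frame cloned between NheI and NotI. It is driven by the CMV immediate-early enhancer and promoter and terminated by the bGH polyadenylation signal, and a T7 promoter sits upstream. It encodes one chain of a synthetic transmembrane biosensor. At the N-terminus is a short glycophorin-derived leader (annotated as a GYPB fragment, probably the signal peptide) and a Myc tag. These are followed by human FKBP12 as the rapamycin-binding ectodomain, then human glycophorin A as the membrane-spanning scaffold. On the intracellular side are a 20-residue glycine-serine linker, the split NanoLuc fragment 114, a second 20 GS linker and the long-Stokes-shift orange fluorescent protein CyOFP1. The linkers and the NanoLuc fragment are not annotated individually, but they fit the unannotated gap between the GPA and CyOFP1 features.

Rapamycin is expected to bring this chain together with a partner chain, which the record does not describe. This would reconstitute the luciferase, which then transfers energy to CyOFP1 to give a BRET readout. The construct comes from work on building biosensors from red blood cell membrane proteins.
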