Addgene plasmid #222889: L2130-FKBP-GPA-114-20-CyOFP1
Purpose: Biosensor chain detecting rapamycin and responding with BRET. FKBP ectodomain, human Glycophorin A (GPA) scaffold, 20 GS linker, split Nanoluciferase fragment 114, 20 GS linker, CyOFP1 protein.
Depositing lab: Joshua Leonard. Depositing organization: Northwestern University. Publication: Building Synthetic Biosensors Using Red Blood Cell Proteins. Dolberg TB, Gunnels TF, Ling T, Sarnese KA, Crispino JD, Leonard JN. ACS Synth Biol. 2024 Apr 19;13(4):1273-1289. doi: 10.1021/acssynbio.3c00754. Epub 2024 Mar 27. PubMed 38536408.
Backbone
  Vector backbone: Modified pcDNA3.1/Hygro(+)
  Backbone manufacturer: Thermo Fisher
  Backbone size w/o insert (bp): 4305
  Vector type: Mammalian Expression
Growth in bacteria
  Bacterial resistance: Ampicillin, 100 μg/mL
  Growth temperature: 37°C
  Growth strain: DH5alpha
  Copy number: High Copy
Gene/Insert
  Gene/Insert name: FKBP-GPA-20GS-NanoLuc114-20GS-CyOFP1
  Species: H. sapiens (human), Synthetic
  Insert size (bp): 1813
  Promoter: CMV
  Tag / fusion protein: Myc (N terminal on insert)
  Cloning method: Restriction Enzyme; 5′ cloning site NheI (not destroyed); 3′ cloning site NotI (not destroyed)
Terms and licenses: Academic/Nonprofit Terms; Industry Terms: Not Available to Industry
Depositor comments: Please visit https://doi.org/10.1101/2023.12.16.571988 for bioRxiv preprint.
How to cite: L2130-FKBP-GPA-114-20-CyOFP1 was a gift from Joshua Leonard (Addgene plasmid # 222889 ; http://n2t.net/addgene:222889 ; RRID:Addgene_222889)
